Addgene plasmid #145696: pGBW-m4046838
Purpose: Bacterial Expression plasmid for SARS-CoV-2 endoRNAse
Depositing lab: Ginkgo Bioworks & Benjie Chen. Depositing organization: Ginkgo Bioworks.
Backbone
  Vector backbone: ori-013 - marker | cmR
  Backbone size w/o insert (bp): 1462
  Vector type: Bacterial Expression
Growth in bacteria
  Bacterial resistance: Chloramphenicol, 25 μg/mL
  Growth temperature: 30°C
  Growth strain: DH5alpha
  Copy number: High Copy
Gene/Insert
  Gene/Insert name: SARS-CoV-2 endoRNAse
  Species: Escherichia coli str. K-12 substr. MG1655; Severe acute respiratory syndrome coronavirus 2
  Insert size (bp): 1037
  Mutation: Escherichia coli recode 1
  Entrez Gene: ORF1ab (a.k.a. GU280_gp01)
  Promoter: Promoter | pT7 ; Operator | lacO ; RBS | T7_rbs ; Start Codon | ATG
  Tag / fusion protein: Cleavable TEV;HA (C terminal on backbone)
  Cloning method: Unknown
Resource information
  A portion of this plasmid was derived from a plasmid made by: GinkgoBioworks
Depositor comments: NCBI Reference Sequence: YP_009725310.1
How to cite: pGBW-m4046838 was a gift from Ginkgo Bioworks & Benjie Chen (Addgene plasmid # 145696 ; http://n2t.net/addgene:145696 ; RRID:Addgene_145696)
