[The description below was written by a language model from this plasmid's Addgene catalogue record and pLannotate feature annotations shown in this document.]
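Description:
pGBW-m4046838 is a compact bacterial expression plasmid (about 2.8 kb in the sequenced record) built to produce the SARS-CoV-2 endoRNAse in Escherichia coli. The minimal backbone consists of little more than a high-copy ColE1/pUC-type origin of replication and a chloramphenicol acetyltransferase (cat) gene driven by its own promoter, which provides chloramphenicol selection, followed by a lambda t0 transcription terminator.

The expression cassette places a T7 promoter directly upstream of a lac operator, so transcription depends on T7 RNA polymerase and is held in check by lac repressor until induction with IPTG or lactose. No lacI gene is annotated on the plasmid, so both the polymerase and the repressor would presumably have to come from the host strain. A strong ribosome binding site from phage T7 gene 10 and an ATG start codon precede the roughly 1 kb open reading frame, which corresponds to a mature cleavage product of the viral ORF1ab replicase polyprotein and has been recoded for E. coli codon usage. The automated annotation identifies this CDS only as a fragment of the replicase polyprotein, and its accompanying text describes the 2'-O-methyltransferase. That text is generic to the polyprotein entry, whereas the catalogue record names the insert as the endoRNAse.

According to the catalogue entry, the backbone supplies a C-terminal TEV-cleavable HA tag, which would allow immunodetection or affinity capture followed by tag removal. These elements were not picked up as separate features in the table. The construct is intended for recombinant production of this viral enzyme in bacteria. The record states no more specific application.
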