Features (pLannotate 1.2.2; 8 found; start..end, strand, type, name):
      1..19      +  promoter       T7 promoter: promoter for bacteriophage T7 RNA polymerase
     20..44      +  protein_bind   lac operator: The lac repressor binds to the lac operator to inhibit transcription in E. coli. This inhibition can be relieved by adding lactose or isopropyl-β-D-thiogalactopyranoside (IPTG). lac repressor encoded by lacI
     59..81      +  RBS            RBS: efficient ribosome binding site from bacteriophage T7 gene 10 (Olins and Rangwala, 1989)
     92..1129    +  CDS            rep (fragment): R1AB_SARS2 - Experimental evidence at protein level: Swiss-Prot protein existence level 1. [2'-O-methyltransferase]: Methyltransferase that mediates mRNA cap 2'-O-ribose methylation to the 5'-cap structure of viral mRNAs. N7-methyl guanosine cap is a prerequisite for binding of nsp16. Therefore plays an essential role in viral mRNAs cap methylation which is essential to evade immune system. From Severe acute respiratory syndrome coronavirus 2 (2019-nCoV) (SARS-CoV-2).
   1298..1886    +  rep_origin     ori: high-copy-number ColE1/pMB1/pBR322/pUC origin of replication
   1894..1991    +  promoter       cat promoter: promoter of the E. coli cat gene encoding chloramphenicol acetyltransferase
   1992..2648    +  CDS            cat: CAT_ECOLX - Experimental evidence at protein level: Swiss-Prot protein existence level 1. This enzyme is an effector of chloramphenicol resistance in bacteria. From Escherichia coli. This protein is used as a marker in many commonly used cloning vectors, such as pACYC184.
   2722..2756    +  terminator     lambda t0 terminator: minimal transcription terminator from phage lambda (Scholtissek and Grosse, 1987)
>Addgene plasmid #145696 | pGBW-m4046838 | addgene full sequence | sequence record 382444 | Addgene NGS Result
TAATACGACTCACTATAGGGGAATTGTGAGCGGATAACAATTCCCCTCTAGAAATAATTTTGTTTAACTT
TAAGAAGGAGACTCTTCTATGTCCTTAGAAAATGTCGCCTTCAACGTTGTAAACAAAGGCCACTTTGATG
GTCAGCAAGGGGAGGTTCCTGTGTCAATCATTAACAACACTGTATACACAAAGGTCGACGGCGTTGACGT
GGAACTCTTCGAAAATAAAACCACTCTTCCGGTTAACGTTGCATTTGAGCTATGGGCGAAACGTAACATC
AAACCGGTGCCAGAAGTAAAAATTTTGAACAACCTGGGTGTGGATATCGCTGCTAATACGGTTATTTGGG
ACTATAAGAGAGATGCGCCGGCACATATCTCGACCATTGGTGTTTGCAGTATGACTGACATCGCTAAAAA
ACCCACCGAAACCATCTGTGCCCCGCTGACGGTATTCTTCGATGGCCGCGTCGATGGTCAGGTAGACCTG
TTCCGGAACGCACGCAATGGCGTACTGATAACTGAGGGATCTGTGAAGGGCCTGCAACCGAGCGTTGGTC
CGAAACAGGCTAGCCTGAACGGTGTTACCCTGATCGGCGAAGCGGTCAAAACTCAGTTTAACTACTATAA
GAAAGTGGACGGTGTTGTGCAGCAGCTGCCCGAAACGTACTTCACACAGTCTCGTAACCTGCAAGAATTT
AAACCTCGTTCTCAGATGGAAATCGATTTCCTGGAGCTGGCTATGGACGAGTTTATCGAACGCTACAAAC
TAGAAGGCTACGCCTTCGAACACATTGTCTATGGCGACTTCTCCCACAGCCAGCTGGGTGGACTGCATCT
GTTGATAGGTCTTGCGAAACGTTTCAAAGAATCCCCGTTTGAGTTAGAAGATTTTATTCCGATGGACTCT
ACTGTTAAAAATTACTTCATCACCGATGCTCAAACCGGCAGCAGCAAATGCGTTTGTTCTGTCATCGATC
TGCTGCTCGATGACTTCGTGGAAATCATTAAGTCCCAGGATCTGTCTGTTGTTTCAAAAGTGGTAAAAGT
AACTATCGACTATACCGAGATTTCCTTTATGCTGTGGTGCAAGGATGGCCACGTTGAAACTTTCTACCCA
AAATTGCAGGAGAACCTGTACTTTCAAAGCTACCCGTATGACGTTCCTGATTATGCCTAACCGGCTTATC
GGTCAGTTTCACCTGATTTACGTAAAAACCCGCTTCGGCGGGTTTTTGCTTTTGGAGGGGCAGAAAGATG
AATGACTGTCCACGACGCTATACCCAAAAGAAAAAGCTTGAGATCCTTTTTTTCTGCGCGTAATCTGCTG
CTTGCAAACAAAAAAACCACCGCTACCAGCGGTGGTTTGTTTGCCGGATCAAGAGCTACCAACTCTTTTT
CCGAAGGTAACTGGCTTCAGCAGAGCGCAGATACCAAATACTGTTCTTCTAGTGTAGCCGTAGTTAGGCC
ACCACTTCAAGAACTCTGTAGCACCGCCTACATACCTCGCTCTGCTAATCCTGTTACCAGTGGCTGCTGC
CAGTGGCGATAAGTCGTGTCTTACCGGGTTGGACTCAAGACGATAGTTACCGGATAAGGCGCAGCGGTCG
GGCTGAACGGGGGGTTCGTGCACACAGCCCAGCTTGGAGCGAACGACCTACACCGAACTGAGATACCTAC
AGCGTGAGCTATGAGAAAGCGCCACGCTTCCCGAAGGGAGAAAGGCGGACAGGTATCCGGTAAGCGGCAG
GGTCGGAACAGGAGAGCGCACGAGGGAGCTTCCAGGGGGAAACGCCTGGTATCTTTATAGTCCTGTCGGG
TTTCGCCACCTCTGACTTGAGCGTCGATTTTTGTGATGCTCGTCAGGGGGGCGGAGCCTATGGAAATTGA
TCGGGCACGTAAGAGGTTCCAACTTTCACCATAATGAAATAAGATCACTACCGGGCGTATTTTTTGAGTT
ATCGAGATTTTCAGGAGCTAAGGAAGCTAAAATGGAGAAAAAAATCACTGGATATACCACCGTTGATATA
TCCCAATGGCATCGTAAAGAACATTTTGAGGCATTTCAGTCAGTTGCTCAATGTACCTATAACCAGACCG
TTCAGCTGGATATTACGGCCTTTTTAAAGACCGTAAAGAAAAATAAGCACAAGTTTTATCCGGCCTTTAT
TCACATTCTTGCCCGCCTGATGAATGCTCATCCGGAATTTCGTATGGCAATGAAAGACGGTGAGCTGGTG
ATATGGGATAGTGTTCACCCTTGTTACACCGTTTTCCATGAGCAAACTGAAACGTTTTCATCGCTCTGGA
GTGAATACCACGACGATTTCCGGCAGTTTCTACACATATATTCGCAAGATGTGGCGTGTTACGGTGAAAA
CCTGGCCTATTTCCCTAAAGGGTTTATTGAGAATATGTTTTTCGTTTCAGCCAATCCCTGGGTGAGTTTC
ACCAGTTTTGATTTAAACGTGGCCAATATGGACAACTTCTTCGCCCCCGTTTTCACCATGGGCAAATATT
ATACGCAAGGCGACAAGGTGCTGATGCCGCTGGCGATTCAGGTTCATCATGCCGTTTGTGATGGCTTCCA
TGTCGGCAGAATGCTTAATGAATTACAACAGTACTGCGATGAGTGGCAGGGCGGGGCGTAATTTGATATC
GAGCTCGCTTGGACTCCTGTTGATAGATCCAGTAATGACCTCAGAACTCCATCTGGATTTGTTCAGAACG
CTCGGTTGCCGCCGGGCGTTTTTTATTGGTCATCGATCTCGATCCCGCGAAAT
